>Addgene plasmid #43118 | I-GCGT | depositor partial sequence | sequence record 58383 | I-GCGT sequence 424 bps
CGTCTCCTGACCCCAGAGCAGGTCGTGGCAATCGCGAGCAATAACGGCGGAAAACAGGCTTTGGAAACGG
TGCAGAGGCTCCTTCCAGTGCTGTGCCAAGCGCACGGACTGACCCCAGAGCAGGTCGTGGCGATCGCAAG
CCACGACGGAGGAAAGCAAGCCTTGGAAACAGTACAGAGGCTGTTGCCTGTGCTGTGCCAAGCGCACGGC
CTCACCCCAGAGCAGGTCGTGGCAATCGCGAGCAATAACGGCGGAAAACAGGCTTTGGAAACGGTGCAGA
GGCTCCTTCCAGTGCTGTGCCAAGCGCACGGATTAACCCCAGAGCAGGTCGTGGCCATTGCCTCGAATGG
AGGGGGCAAACAGGCGTTGGAAACCGTACAACGATTGCTGCCGGTGCTGTGCCAAGCGCACGGCTTAAGA
GACG
