>Addgene plasmid #43118 | I-GCGT | addgene partial sequence | sequence record 60323 | M13-F20 5'-TGTAAAACGACGGCCAGT-3'
CTATAGGGCGAATTGGGCCCTCTAGATGCATGCTCGAGCGGCCGCCAGTGTGATGGATATCTGCAGAATT
CGCCCTTGCCGTCCTAGCGCGTCTCCTGACCCCAGAGCAGGTCGTGGCAATCGCGAGCAATAACGGCGGA
AAACAGGCTTTGGAAACGGTGCAGAGGCTCCTTCCAGTGCTGTGCCAAGCGCACGGACTGACCCCAGAGC
AGGTCGTGGCGATCGCAAGCCACGACGGAGGAAAGCAAGCCTTGGAAACAGTACAGAGGCTGTTGCCTGT
GCTGTGCCAAGCGCACGGCCTCACCCCAGAGCAGGTCGTGGCAATCGCGAGCAATAACGGCGGAAAACAG
GCTTTGGAAACGGTGCAGAGGCTCCTTCCAGTGCTGTGCCAAGCGCACGGATTAACCCCAGAGCAGGTCG
TGGCCATTGCCTCGAATGGAGGGGGCAAACAGGCGTTGGAAACCGTACAACGATTGCTGCCGGTGCTGTG
CCAAGCGCACGGCTTAAGAGACGTGGGCACAGGAAAGAAGGGCGAATTCCAGCACACTGGCGGCCGTTAC
TAGTGGATCCGAGCTCGGTACCAAGCTTGATGCATAGCTTGAGTATTCTATAGTGTCACCTAAATAGCTT
GGCGTAATCATGGTCATAGCTGTTTCCTGTGTGAAATTGTTATCCGCTCACAATTCCACACAACATACGA
GCCGGAAGCATAAAGTGTAAAGCCTGGGGTGCCTAATGAGTGAGCTAACTCACATTAATTGCGTTGCGCT
CACTGCCCGCTTTCCAGTCGGGAAACCTGTCGTGCCAGCTGCATTAATGAATCGGCCAACGCGCGGGGAG
AGGCGGTTTGCGTATTGGGCGCTCTTCCGCTTCCTC
