[The description below was written by a language model from this plasmid's Addgene catalogue record.]
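Description:
I-GCGT is a bacterial cloning plasmid built on the commercial pCRII-TOPO backbone (about 4 kb without insert), into which a 424 bp synthetic fragment was introduced by TOPO cloning. It is a high-copy plasmid propagated in E. coli, and the record lists both ampicillin and kanamycin resistance, consistent with the dual markers carried by this backbone. No feature table is supplied, so the origin of replication and other backbone elements cannot be confirmed from the record. The listed sequencing primers (T7 on the 5′ side and M13 reverse on the 3′ side) indicate that the insert sits in the standard cloning site flanked by these priming sites.

The record does not describe the insert beyond its name, synthetic origin and size. The plasmid was deposited with a publication describing a TALEN genome-editing system for generating human stem cell-based disease models. In that context, the name and size are consistent with a pre-assembled block of four TALE repeat modules intended to recognise the bases G, C, G and T, with the "I" prefix perhaps marking the block's position in an ordered assembly, but this interpretation is an inference and is not stated in the catalogue fields. There is no indication of a eukaryotic promoter, reporter, tag or expression cassette. The construct appears to serve as a storage and source plasmid from which the synthetic fragment can be taken for building larger constructs, rather than as something expressed directly in cells. The record notes distribution is limited to academic and nonprofit users.
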