Addgene plasmid #43118: I-GCGT
Depositing lab: Chad Cowan & Kiran Musunuru. Depositing organization: Harvard University. Publication: A TALEN Genome-Editing System for Generating Human Stem Cell-Based Disease Models. Ding Q, Lee YK, Schaefer EA, Peters DT, Veres A, Kim K, Kuperwasser N, Motola DL, Meissner TB, Hendriks WT, Trevisan M, Gupta RM, Moisan A, Banks E, Friesen M, Schinzel RT, Xia F, Tang A, Xia Y, Figueroa E, Wann A, Ahfeldt T, Daheron L, Zhang F, Rubin LL, Peng LF, Chung RT, Musunuru K, Cowan CA. Cell Stem Cell. 2012 Dec 12. pii: S1934-5909(12)00645-5. doi: 10.1016/j.stem.2012.11.011. PubMed 23246482.
Backbone
  Vector backbone: pCRII-TOPO
  Backbone manufacturer: Invitrogen
  Backbone size w/o insert (bp): 3973
  Vector type: Bacterial Cloning
Growth in bacteria
  Bacterial resistance: Ampicillin and Kanamycin, 100 & 50 μg/mL
  Growth temperature: 37°C
  Growth strain: Top10
  Copy number: High Copy
Gene/Insert
  Gene/Insert name: I-GCGT
  Species: Synthetic
  Insert size (bp): 424
  Cloning method: TOPO Cloning
  Sequencing primers: 5′ T7; 3′ M13-rev
Terms and licenses: Academic/Nonprofit Terms; Industry Terms: Not Available to Industry
How to cite: I-GCGT was a gift from Chad Cowan & Kiran Musunuru (Addgene plasmid # 43118 ; http://n2t.net/addgene:43118 ; RRID:Addgene_43118)
